>Addgene plasmid #60756 | pZS1[Iq:LacI-T] | addgene full sequence | sequence record 257211 | Addgene NGS Result
GCTAGCCTAAGAAACCATTATTATCATGACATTAACCTATAAAAATAGGCGTATCACGAGGCCCTTTCGT
CTTCACCTCGACAATTCGCGCGCGAAGGCGAAGCGGCATGCATTTACGTTGGTACCGACACCATCGAATG
GTGCAAAACCTTTCGCGGTATGGCATGATAGCGCCCGGAAGAGAGTCAATTCAGGGTGGTGAATGTGAAA
CCAGTAACGTTATACGATGTCGCAGAGTATGCCGGTGTCTCTACGGCGACCGTTTCCAACGTGGTGAACC
AGGCCAGCCACGTTTCTGCGAAAACGCGGGAAAAAGTGGAAGCGGCGATGGCGGAGCTGAATTACATTCC
CAACCGCGTGGCACAACAACTGGCGGGCAAACAGTCGTTGCTGATTGGCGTTGCCACCTCCAGTCTGGCC
CTGCACGCGCCGTCGCAAATTGTCGCGGCGATTAAATCTCGCGCCGATCAACTGGGTGCCAGCGTGGTGG
TGTCGATGGTAGAACGAAGCGGCGTCGAAGCCTGTAAAGCGGCGGTGCACAATCTTCTCGCGCAACGCGT
CAGTGGGCTGATCATTAACTATCCGCTGGATGACCAGGATGCCATTGCTGTGGAAGCTGCCTGCACTAAT
GTTCCGGCGTTATTTCTTGATGTCTCTGACCAGACACCCATCAACAGTATTATTTTCTCCCATGAAGACG
GTACGCGACTGGGCGTGGAGCATCTGGTCGCATTGGGTCACCAGCAAATCGCGCTGTTAGCGGGCCCATT
AAGTTCTGTCTCGGCGCGTCTGCGTCTGGCTGGCTGGCATAAATATCTCACTCGCAATCAAATTCAGCCG
ATAGCGGAACGGGAAGGCGACTGGAGTGCCATGTCCGGTTTTCAACAAACCATGCAAATGCTGAATGAGG
GCATCGTTCCCACTGCGATGCTGGTTGCCAACGATCAGATGGCGCTGGGCGCAATGCGCGCCATTACCGA
GTCCGGGCTGCGCGTTGGTGCGGATATCTCGGTAGTGGGATACGACGATACCGAAGACAGCTCATGTTAT
ATCCCGCCGTTAACCACCATCAAACAGGATTTTCGCCTGCTGGGGCAAACCAGCGTGGACCGCTTGCTGC
AACTCTCTCAGGGCCAGGCGGTGAAGGGCAATCAGCTGTTGCCCGTCTCACTGGTGAAAAGAAAAACCAC
CCTGGCGCCCAATACGCAAACCGCCTCTCCCCGCGCGTTGGCCGATTCATTAATGCAGCTGTGACCATGG
GCGCAACGCAATTAATGTAAGTTAGCGCGAATTGTCGAGGGAAATCATAAAAAATTTATTTGCTTTCAGG
AAAATTTTTCTGTATAATAGATTCATAAATTTGAGAGAAGAGTTTAAATATGGCTGGTTCTCGCAGAAAG
AAACATATCCATGAAATCCCGCCCCGAATTCATATGTCTAGATAGCTGAGTAGCCTAGAGCTAGAGTGCG
CGACAGGTTTGATGACAAAAAATTAGCGCAAGAAGACAAAAATCACCTTGCGCTAATGCTCTGTTACAGG
TCACTAATACCATCTAAGTAGTTGATTCATAGTGACTGCATATGTTGTGTTTTACAGTATTATGTAGTCT
GTTTTTTATGCAAAATCTAATTTAATATATTGATATTTATATCATTTTACGTTTCTCGTTCAGCTTTTTT
ATACTAAGTTGGCATTATAAAAAAGCATTGCTTATCAATTTGTTGCAACGAACAGGTCACTATCAGTCAA
AATAAAATCATTATTTGATTTCAATTTTGTCCCACTCCCCCTAGAGGCATCAAATAAAACGAAAGGCTCA
GTCGAAAGACTGGGCCTTTCGTTTTATCTGTTGTTTGTCGGTGAACGCTCTCCTGAGTAGGACAAATCCG
CCGCCCTAGACCTAGGGTACGGGTTTTGCTGCCCGCAAACGGGCTGTTCTGGTGTTGCTAGTTTGTTATC
AGAATCGCAGATCCGGCTTCAGCCGGTTTGCCGGCTGAAAGCGCTATTTCTTCCAGAATTGCCATGATTT
TTTCCCCACGGGAGGCGTCACTGGCTCCCGTGTTGTCGGCAGCTTTGATTCGATAAGCAGCATCGCCTGT
TTCAGGCTGTCTATGTGTGACTGTTGAGCTGTAACAAGTTGTCTCAGGTGTTCAATTTCATGTTCTAGTT
GCTTTGTTTTACTGGTTTCACCTGTTCTATTAGGTGTTACATGCTGTTCATCTGTTACATTGTCGATCTG
TTCATGGTGAACAGCTTTGAATGCACCAAAAACTCGTAAAAGCTCTGATGTATCTATCTTTTTTACACCG
TTTTCATCTGTGCATATGGACAGTTTTCCCTTTGATATGTAACGGTGAACAGTTGTTCTACTTTTGTTTG
TTAGTCTTGATGCTTCACTGATAGATACAAGAGCCATAAGAACCTCAGATCCTTCCGTATTTAGCCAGTA
TGTTCTCTAGTGTGGTTCGTTGTTTTTGCGTGAGCCATGAGAACGAACCATTGAGATCATACTTACTTTG
CATGTCACTCAAAAATTTTGCCTCAAAACTGGTGAGCTGAATTTTTGCAGTTAAAGCATCGTGTAGTGTT
TTTCTTAGTCCGTTATGTAGGTAGGAATCTGATGTAATGGTTGTTGGTATTTTGTCACCATTCATTTTTA
TCTGGTTGTTCTCAAGTTCGGTTACGAGATCCATTTGTCTATCTAGTTCAACTTGGAAAATCAACGTATC
AGTCGGGCGGCCTCGCTTATCAACCACCAATTTCATATTGCTGTAAGTGTTTAAATCTTTACTTATTGGT
TTCAAAACCCATTGGTTAAGCCTTTTAAACTCATGGTAGTTATTTTCAAGCATTAACATGAACTTAAATT
CATCAAGGCTAATCTCTATATTTGCCTTGTGAGTTTTCTTTTGTGTTAGTTCTTTTAATAACCACTCATA
AATCCTCATAGAGTATTTGTTTTCAAAAGACTTAACATGTTCCAGATTATATTTTATGAATTTTTTTAAC
TGGAAAAGATAAGGCAATATCTCTTCACTAAAAACTAATTCTAATTTTTCGCTTGAGAACTTGGCATAGT
TTGTCCACTGGAAAATCTCAAAGCCTTTAACCAAAGGATTCCTGATTTCCACAGTTCTCGTCATCAGCTC
TCTGGTTGCTTTAGCTAATACACCATAAGCATTTTCCCTACTGATGTTCATCATCTGAGCGTATTGGTTA
TAAGTGAACGATACCGTCCGTTCTTTCCTTGTAGGGTTTTCAATCGTGGGGTTGAGTAGTGCCACACAGC
ATAAAATTAGCTTGGTTTCATGCTCCGTTAAGTCATAGCGACTAATCGCTAGTTCATTTGCTTTGAAAAC
AACTAATTCAGACATACATCTCAATTGGTCTAGGTGATTTTAATCACTATACCAATTGAGATGGGCTAGT
CAATGATAATTACTAGTCCTTTTCCTTTGAGTTGTGGGTATCTGTAAATTCTGCTAGACCTTTGCTGGAA
AACTTGTAAATTCTGCTAGACCCTCTGTAAATTCCGCTAGACCTTTGTGTGTTTTTTTTGTTTATATTCA
AGTGGTTATAATTTATAGAATAAAGAAAGAATAAAAAAAGATAAAAAGAATAGATCCCAGCCCTGTGTAT
AACTCACTACTTTAGTCAGTTCCGCAGTATTACAAAAGGATGTCGCAAACGCTGTTTGCTCCTCTACAAA
ACAGACCTTAAAACCCTAAAGGCTTAAGTAGCACCCTCGCAAGCTCGGGCAAATCGCTGAATATTCCTTT
TGTCTCCGACCATCAGGCACCTGAGTCGCTGTCTTTTTCGTGACATTCAGTTCGCTGCGCTCACGGCTCT
GGCAGTGAATGGGGGTAAATGGCACTACAGGCGCCTTTTATGGATTCATGCAAGGAAACTACCCATAATA
CAAGAAAAGCCCGTCACGGGCTTCTCAGGGCGTTTTATGGCGGGTCTGCTATGTGGTGCTATCTGACTTT
TTGCTGTTCAGCAGTTCCTGCCCTCTGATTTTCCAGTCTGACCACTTCGGATTATCCCGTGACAGGTCAT
TCAGACTGGCTAATGCACCCAGTAAGGCAGCGGTATCATCAACAGGCTTACCCGTCTTACTGTCCCTAGT
GCTTGGATTCTCACCAATAAAAAACGCCCGGCGGCAACCGAGCGTTCTGAACAAATCCAGATGGAGTTCT
GAGGTCATTACTGGATCTATCAACAGGAGTCCAAGCGAGCTCGTAAACTTGGTCTGACAGTTACCAATGC
TTAATCAGTGAGGCACCTATCTCAGCGATCTGTCTATTTCGTTCATCCATAGTTGCCTGACTCCCCGTCG
TGTAGATAACTACGATACGGGAGGGCTTACCATCTGGCCCCAGTGCTGCAATGATACCGCGAGACCCACG
CTCACCGGCTCCAGATTTATCAGCAATAAACCAGCCAGCCGGAAGGGCCGAGCGCAGAAGTGGTCCTGCA
ACTTTATCCGCCTCCATCCAGTCTATTAATTGTTGCCGGGAAGCTAGAGTAAGTAGTTCGCCAGTTAATA
GTTTGCGCAACGTTGTTGCCATTGCTACAGGCATCGTGGTGTCACGCTCGTCGTTTGGTATGGCTTCATT
CAGCTCCGGTTCCCAACGATCAAGGCGAGTTACATGATCCCCCATGTTGTGCAAAAAAGCGGTTAGCTCC
TTCGGTCCTCCGATCGTTGTCAGAAGTAAGTTGGCCGCAGTGTTATCACTCATGGTTATGGCAGCACTGC
ATAATTCTCTTACTGTCATGCCATCCGTAAGATGCTTTTCTGTGACTGGTGAGTACTCAACCAAGTCATT
CTGAGAATAGTGTATGCGGCGACCGAGTTGCTCTTGCCCGGCGTCAATACGGGATAATACCGCGCCACAT
AGCAGAACTTTAAAAGTGCTCATCATTGGAAAACGTTCTTCGGGGCGAAAACTCTCAAGGATCTTACCGC
TGTTGAGATCCAGTTCGATGTAACCCACTCGTGCACCCAACTGATCTTCAGCATCTTTTACTTTCACCAG
CGTTTCTGGGTGAGCAAAAACAGGAAGGCAAAATGCCGCAAAAAAGGGAATAAGGGCGACACGGAAATGT
TGAATACTCATACTCTTCCTTTTTCAATATTATTGAAGCATTTATCAGGGTTATTGTCTCATGAGCGGAT
ACATATTTGAATGTATTTAGAAAAATAAACAAATAGGGGCTCGAGTTCCGCGCACATTTCCCCGAAAAGT
GCCACCTGACGT
Features (pLannotate 1.2.2; 10 found; start..end, strand, type, name):
    127..204     +  promoter       lacIq promoter: lacI (mutant); In the lacIq allele, a single base change in the promoter boosts expression of the lacI gene about 10-fold.
    205..1251    +  CDS            lacI: lac repressor; lacI; The lac repressor binds to the lac operator to inhibit transcription in E. coli. This inhibition can be relieved by adding lactose or isopropyl-β-D-thiogalactopyranoside (IPTG).
   1305..1326    +  promoter       T5 promoter (fragment): bacteriophage T5 promoter for E. coli RNA polymerase, with embedded lac operator
   1535..1766    -  protein_bind   λ attP: attP; integrase from phage λ λ integrase
   1801..1887    +  terminator     rrnB T1 terminator: Escherichia coli rrnB; transcription terminator T1 from the E. coli rrnB gene
   2425..3375    -  CDS            Rep101: RepA protein needed for replication with the pSC101 origin; rep101
   3423..3645    -  rep_origin     pSC101 ori: low-copy replication origin that requires the Rep101 protein
   4137..4231    -  terminator     lambda t0 terminator: transcription terminator from phage lambda
   4261..5121    -  CDS            AmpR: β-lactamase; bla; confers resistance to ampicillin, carbenicillin, and related antibiotics
   5122..5213    -  promoter       AmpR promoter: bla
