[The description below was written by a language model from this plasmid's Addgene catalogue record and pLannotate feature annotations shown in this document.]
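Description:
pZS1[Iq:LacI-T] is a low-copy bacterial expression plasmid for synthetic biology work in E. coli, built on a pZS-series backbone (recorded as pZS5) into which a PIq-driven open reading frame was inserted. It replicates from the pSC101 origin, which depends on the plasmid-encoded Rep101 (RepA) protein and accounts for the low copy number. Selection is by ampicillin through a β-lactamase gene with its own promoter, followed by the phage lambda t0 terminator. The catalogue lists a total size of 5,253 bp, while the sequenced record is 5,262 nt, a small discrepancy that the record does not explain.

The payload is LacI-T, a modified E. coli lac repressor expressed constitutively from the lacIq promoter, a mutant lacI promoter in which a single base change raises expression roughly tenfold. According to the record, LacI-T lacks the tetramerization domain, so it is dimeric. It carries the substitutions Y17T, Q18A and R22N, which define the "TAN" DNA-binding domain, while the protein remains lactose-inducible. The annotation software simply labels this roughly 1 kb coding sequence as lacI.

Downstream of the gene, the feature table also detects a short T5 promoter fragment, a λ attP site in reverse orientation and an rrnB T1 terminator. The record does not assign any function to the promoter fragment or the attP site in this construct.

The plasmid belongs to a set of LacI/GalR family chimeric repressors with orthogonal DNA-binding specificities. These were developed for assembling modular, multi-input transcriptional logic gates, and in that context this plasmid supplies the repressor component.
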