Addgene plasmid #60756: pZS1[Iq:LacI-T]
Purpose: Contains PIq driving expression LacI-T, the Lactose inducible chimera with the TAN DBD.
Depositing lab: Matthew Bennett. Depositing organization: Rice University. Publication: Modular, Multi-Input Transcriptional Logic Gating with Orthogonal LacI/GalR Family Chimeras. Shis DL, Hussain F, Meinhardt S, Swint-Kruse L, Bennett MR. ACS Synth Biol. 2014 Sep 19;3(9):645-51. doi: 10.1021/sb500262f. Epub 2014 Jul 28. PubMed 25035932.
Backbone
  Vector backbone: pZS5
  Backbone manufacturer: Expressys
  Backbone size w/o insert (bp): 4040
  Total vector size (bp): 5253
  Modifications to backbone: Insertion of a PIq driven ORF.
  Vector type: Bacterial Expression, Synthetic Biology
Growth in bacteria
  Bacterial resistance: Ampicillin, 100 μg/mL
  Growth temperature: 37°C
  Growth strain: DH10B
  Copy number: Low Copy
Gene/Insert
  Gene/Insert name: LacI-T (alt name: Dimeric lacI, Y17T, Q18A, R22N)
  Species: E. Coli
  Insert size (bp): 1050
  Mutation: LacI without the tetramerization domain and the TAN DBD.
Terms and licenses: Academic/Nonprofit Terms; Industry Terms: Not Available to Industry
How to cite: pZS1[Iq:LacI-T] was a gift from Matthew Bennett (Addgene plasmid # 60756 ; http://n2t.net/addgene:60756 ; RRID:Addgene_60756)
