>Addgene plasmid #60756 | pZS1[Iq:LacI-T] | addgene partial sequence | sequence record 115370 | AmpSeq-F 5'-ctcatgagcggatacatatttgaa-3'
GCCACCTGACGTGCTAGCCTAAGAAACCATTATTATCATGACATTAACCTATAAAAATAGGCGTATCACG
AGGCCCTTTCGTCTTCACCTCGACAATTCGCGCGCGAAGGCGAAGCGGCATGCATTTACGTTGGTACCGA
CACCATCGAATGGTGCAAAACCTTTCGCGGTATGGCATGATAGCGCCCGGAAGAGAGTCAATTCAGGGTG
GTGAATGTGAAACCAGTAACGTTATACGATGTCGCAGAGTATGCCGGTGTCTCTACGGCGACCGTTTCCA
ACGTGGTGAACCAGGCCAGCCACGTTTCTGCGAAAACGCGGGAAAAAGTGGAAGCGGCGATGGCGGAGCT
GAATTACATTCCCAACCGCGTGGCACAACNACTGGCGGGCAAACAGTCGTTGCTGATTGGCGTTGCCACC
TCCAGTCTGGCCCTGCACGCGCCGTCGCAAATTGTCGCGGCGATTAAATCTCGCGCCGATCAACTGGGTG
CCAGCGTGGTGGTGTCGATGGTAGAACGAAGCGGCGTCGAAGCCTGTAAAGCGGCGGTGCACAATCTTCT
CGCGCAACGCGTCAGTGGGCTGATCATTAACTATCCGCTGGATGACCAGGATGCCATTGCTGTGGAAGCT
GCCTGCACTAATGTTCCGGCGTTATTTCTTGATGTCTCTGAC
